Addgene plasmid #134175: pKM065
Purpose: Retroviral plasmid expressing GFP-NLS-Plk1-PBD
Depositing lab: Iain Cheeseman. Depositing organization: Whitehead Institute for Biomedical Research. Publication: Polo-like kinase 1 licenses CENP-A deposition at centromeres. McKinley KL, Cheeseman IM. Cell. 2014 Jul 17;158(2):397-411. doi: 10.1016/j.cell.2014.06.016. PubMed 25036634.
Backbone
  Vector backbone: pIC242
  Backbone manufacturer: Iain Cheeseman & Arshad Desai (Addgene plasmid # 44432)
  Vector type: Mammalian Expression, Retroviral
  Selectable markers: Blasticidin
Growth in bacteria
  Bacterial resistance: Ampicillin, 100 μg/mL
  Growth temperature: 37°C
  Growth strain: NEB Stable
  Copy number: High Copy
Gene/Insert
  Gene/Insert name: GFP-NLS-Plk1-PBD 326-603
  Species: H. sapiens (human)
  Mutation: PBD 326-603
  Entrez Gene: PLK1 (a.k.a. PLK, STPK13)
  Tag / fusion protein: eGFP-TEV-S (N terminal on insert)
  Cloning method: Restriction Enzyme; 5′ cloning site XhoI (unknown if destroyed); 3′ cloning site SacII (unknown if destroyed)
Terms and licenses: Academic/Nonprofit Terms; Industry Terms: Not Available to Industry
How to cite: pKM065 was a gift from Iain Cheeseman (Addgene plasmid # 134175 ; http://n2t.net/addgene:134175 ; RRID:Addgene_134175)
