[The description below was written by a language model from this plasmid's Addgene catalogue record and pLannotate feature annotations shown in this document.]
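Description:
pKM065 is a Moloney murine leukemia virus-based retroviral expression plasmid built on the pIC242 backbone and designed to deliver a GFP-tagged fragment of human Polo-like kinase 1 into mammalian cells. In bacteria it is maintained through a high-copy ColE1/pUC-type origin and selected with ampicillin via the β-lactamase gene and its native promoter. The viral portion consists of a 5′ MMLV long terminal repeat followed by a packaging signal and a truncated gag segment lacking its start codon, which together allow the transcribed genome to be encapsidated when packaging functions are supplied in trans, and a 3′ LTR that closes the provirus.

No separate internal promoter is annotated upstream of the fusion gene, so expression is presumably driven from the 5′ LTR, although the record does not state this. The open reading frame begins with EGFP, followed by a TEV protease cleavage site and an S-tag (the N-terminal eGFP-TEV-S module of the backbone). Next comes a nuclear localization signal, which is named in the insert but not separately annotated, and then PLK1 residues 326–603, which comprise the polo-box domain. This domain is the phosphopeptide-binding region that targets the kinase to its primed substrates, and here it is expressed without the catalytic domain. The insert was cloned between XhoI and SacII sites. Downstream, an SV40 enhancer/early promoter drives blasticidin S deaminase, which allows selection of stably transduced cells. The construct is suited to generating cell lines in which a nuclear-targeted, fluorescent polo-box domain can be imaged or affinity purified. It was deposited in connection with work on the role of Plk1 in licensing CENP-A deposition at centromeres.
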