Features (pLannotate 1.2.2; 18 found; start..end, strand, type, name):
     60..476     +  CDS            gag (truncated): truncated Moloney murine leukemia virus (MMLV) gag gene lacking the start codon
    517..1233    +  CDS            EGFP: EGFP is a basic (constitutively fluorescent) green fluorescent protein published in 1996, derived from Aequorea victoria. It is reported to be a rapidly-maturing weak dimer with moderate acid sensitivity.
   1260..1278    +  misc_feature   MCS (fragment): pBluescript multiple cloning site
   1279..1298    +  CDS            capTEV™ (fragment): composite tag for in vivo biotinylation, TEV protease cleavage, and 6xHis tagging
   1312..1356    +  CDS            S-Tag: affinity and epitope tag derived from pancreatic ribonuclease A
   1414..2253    +  CDS            PLK1 (fragment): PLK1_HUMAN - Also known as PLK. Experimental evidence at protein level: Swiss-Prot protein existence level 1. Serine/threonine-protein kinase that performs several important functions throughout M phase of the cell cycle, including the regulation of centrosome maturation and spindle assembly, the removal of cohesins from chromosome arms, the inactivation of anaphase- promoting complex/cyclosome (APC/C) inhibitors, and the regulation of mitotic exit and cytokinesis. Polo-like kinase proteins acts by binding and phosphorylating proteins are that already phosphorylated on a specific motif recogni
   2256..2278    +  misc_feature   MCS (fragment): multiple cloning site
   2290..2374    +  CDS            large T antigen (fragment): large T antigen from SV40 (simian virus 40)
   2417..2746    +  promoter       SV40 promoter: SV40 enhancer and early promoter
   2754..3152    +  CDS            BSD: blasticidin S deaminase; Aspergillus terreus BSD; confers resistance to blasticidin
   3199..3320    +  LTR            3' LTR (ΔU3) (fragment): self-inactivating 3' long terminal repeat (LTR) from Moloney murine leukemia virus
   3321..3790    +  LTR            LTR: long terminal repeat from Moloney murine leukemia virus
   3856..3908    -  CDS            lacI (fragment): lac repressor; lacI; The lac repressor binds to the lac operator to inhibit transcription in E. coli. This inhibition can be relieved by adding lactose or isopropyl-β-D-thiogalactopyranoside (IPTG).
   4091..4679    -  rep_origin     ori: high-copy-number ColE1/pMB1/pBR322/pUC origin of replication
   4839..5699    -  CDS            AmpR: β-lactamase; bla; confers resistance to ampicillin, carbenicillin, and related antibiotics
   5700..5804    -  promoter       AmpR promoter: bla
   5835..6304    +  LTR            LTR: long terminal repeat from Moloney murine leukemia virus
   6428..6702    +  misc_feature   MESV Ψ (fragment): packaging signal of murine embryonic stem cell virus
>Addgene plasmid #134175 | pKM065 | addgene full sequence | sequence record 271801 | Addgene NGS Result
GCAGCATCGTTCTGTGTTGTCTCTGTCTGACTGTGTTTCTGTATTTGTCTGAAAATTAGGGCCAGACTGT
TACCACTCCCTTAAGTTTGACCTTAGGTCACTGGAAAGATGTCGAGCGGATCGCTCACAACCAGTCGGTA
GATGTCAAGAAGAGACGTTGGGTTACCTTCTGCTCTGCAGAATGGCCAACCTTTAACGTCGGATGGCCGC
GAGACGGCACCTTTAACCGAGACCTCATCACCCAGGTTAAGATCAAGGTCTTTTCACCTGGCCCGCATGG
ACACCCAGACCAGGTCCCCTACATCGTGACCTGGGAAGCCTTGGCTTTTGACCCCCCTCCCTGGGTCAAG
CCCTTTGTACACCCTAAGCCTCCGCCTCCTCTTCCTCCATCCGCCCCGTCTCTCCCCCTTGAACCTCCTC
GTTCGACCCCGCCTCGATCCTCCCTTTATCCAGCCCTCACTCCTTCTCTAGGCGCCGGCCGGATCCCAGT
GTGGTGGTACGCTACCGGTCGCCACCATGGTGAGCAAGGGCGAGGAGCTGTTCACCGGGGTGGTGCCCAT
CCTGGTCGAGCTGGACGGCGACGTAAACGGCCACAAGTTCAGCGTGTCCGGCGAGGGCGAGGGCGATGCC
ACCTACGGCAAGCTGACCCTGAAGTTCATCTGCACCACCGGCAAGCTGCCCGTGCCCTGGCCCACCCTCG
TGACCACCCTGACCTACGGCGTGCAGTGCTTCAGCCGCTACCCCGACCACATGAAGCAGCACGACTTCTT
CAAGTCCGCCATGCCCGAAGGCTACGTCCAGGAGCGCACCATCTTCTTCAAGGACGACGGCAACTACAAG
ACCCGCGCCGAGGTGAAGTTCGAGGGCGACACCCTGGTGAACCGCATCGAGCTGAAGGGCATCGACTTCA
AGGAGGACGGCAACATCCTGGGGCACAAGCTGGAGTACAACTACAACAGCCACAACGTCTATATCATGGC
CGACAAGCAGAAGAACGGCATCAAGGTGAACTTCAAGATCCGCCACAACATCGAGGACGGCAGCGTGCAG
CTCGCCGACCACTACCAGCAGAACACCCCCATCGGCGACGGCCCCGTGCTGCTGCCCGACAACCACTACC
TGAGCACCCAGTCCGCCCTGAGCAAAGACCCCAACGAGAAGCGCGATCACATGGTCCTGCTGGAGTTCGT
GACCGCCGCCGGGATCACTCTCGGCATGGACGAGCTGTACAAGTCCGGAGGGGATCGGTGGAGCTCCACC
GGTGGCGGCCGCTCTAGAGAGAATCTTTATTTTCAGGGCGCCGCCAAATTCAAAGAAACCGCTGCTGCTA
AATTCGAACGCCAGCACATGGACAGCGGAGGTGGAGGTACTAGTCTCGAGCGCCGGAGGTCTCTCCTGGA
GCTGCACAAGAGGAGGAAATCGATTGCTCCCAGCAGCCTGGACCCCAGCAACCGGAAGCCCCTCACAGTC
CTCAATAAAGGCTTGGAGAACCCCCTGCCTGAGCGTCCCCGGGAAAAAGAAGAACCAGTGGTTCGAGAGA
CAGGTGAGGTGGTCGACTGCCACCTCAGTGACATGCTGCAGCAGCTGCACAGTGTCAATGCCTCCAAGCC
CTCGGAGCGTGGGCTGGTCAGGCAAGAGGAGGCTGAGGATCCTGCCTGCATCCCCATCTTCTGGGTCAGC
AAGTGGGTGGACTATTCGGACAAGTACGGCCTTGGGTATCAGCTCTGTGATAACAGCGTGGGGGTGCTCT
TCAATGACTCAACACGCCTCATCCTCTACAATGATGGTGACAGCCTGCAGTACATAGAGCGTGACGGCAC
TGAGTCCTACCTCACCGTGAGTTCCCATCCCAACTCCTTGATGAAGAAGATCACCCTCCTTAAATATTTC
CGCAATTACATGAGCGAGCACTTGCTGAAGGCAGGTGCCAACATCACGCCGCGCGAAGGTGATGAGCTCG
CCCGGCTGCCCTACCTACGGACCTGGTTCCGCACCCGCAGCGCCATCATCCTGCACCTCAGCAACGGCAG
CGTGCAGATCAACTTCTTCCAGGATCACACCAAGCTCATCTTGTGCCCACTGATGGCAGCCGTGACCTAC
ATCGACGAGAAGCGGGACTTCCGCACATACCGCCTGAGTCTCCTGGAGGAGTACGGCTGCTGCAAGGAGC
TGGCCAGCCGGCTCCGCTACGCCCGCACTATGGTGGACAAGCTGCTGAGCTCACGCTCGGCCAGCAACCG
TCTCAAGGCCTCCTAACCGCGGGCCCGGGATCCACCGGATCTAGATAACTGATCATAATCAGCCATACCA
CATTTGTAGAGGTTTTACTTGCTTTAAAAAACCTCCCACACCTCCCCCTGAACCTGAAACATAAAATGAA
TGCAATTCGCCAGCACAGTGGTCGACCCTGTGGAATGTGTGTCAGTTAGGGTGTGGAAAGTCCCCAGGCT
CCCCAGCAGGCAGAAGTATGCAAAGCATGCATCTCAATTAGTCAGCAACCAGGTGTGGAAAGTCCCCAGG
CTCCCCAGCAGGCAGAAGTATGCAAAGCATGCATCTCAATTAGTCAGCAACCATAGTCCCGCCCCTAACT
CCGCCCATCCCGCCCCTAACTCCGCCCAGTTCCGCCCATTCTCCGCCCCATGGCTGACTAATTTTTTTTA
TTTATGCAGAGGCCGAGGCCGCCTCGGCCTCTGAGCTATTCCAGAAGTAGTGAGGAGGCTTTTTTGGAGG
CCTAGGCTTTTGCAAAAAGCTTCATGGCCAAGCCTTTGTCTCAAGAAGAATCCACCCTCATTGAAAGAGC
AACGGCTACAATCAACAGCATCCCCATCTCTGAAGACTACAGCGTCGCCAGCGCAGCTCTCTCTAGCGAC
GGCCGCATCTTCACTGGTGTCAATGTATATCATTTTACTGGGGGACCTTGTGCAGAACTCGTGGTGCTGG
GCACTGCTGCTGCTGCGGCAGCTGGCAACCTGACTTGTATCGTCGCGATCGGAAATGAGAACAGGGGCAT
CTTGAGCCCCTGCGGACGGTGCCGACAGGTGCTTCTCGATCTGCATCCTGGGATCAAAGCCATAGTGAAG
GACAGTGATGGACAGCCGACGGCAGTTGGGATTCGTGAATTGCTGCCCTCTGGTTATGTGTGGGAGGGCT
AAGATCGATAAAATAAAAGATTTTATTTAGTCTCCAGAAAAAGGGGGGAATGAAAGACCCCACCTGTAGG
TTTGGCAAGCTAGCTTAAGTAACGCCATTTTGCAAGGCATGGAAAAATACATAACTGAGAATAGAGAAGT
TCAGATCAAGGTCAGGAACAGATGGAACAGCTGAATATGGGCCAAACAGGATATCTGTGGTAAGCAGTTC
CTGCCCCGGCTCAGGGCCAAGAACAGATGGAACAGCTGAATATGGGCCAAACAGGATATCTGTGGTAAGC
AGTTCCTGCCCCGGCTCAGGGCCAAGAACAGATGGTCCCCAGATGCGGTCCAGCCCTCAGCAGTTTCTAG
AGAACCATCAGATGTTTCCAGGGTGCCCCAAGGACCTGAAATGACCCTGTGCCTTATTTGAACTAACCAA
TCAGTTCGCTTCTCGCTTCTGTTCGCGCGCTTCTGCTCCCCGAGCTCAATAAAAGAGCCCACAACCCCTC
ACTCGGGGCGCCAGTCCTCCGATTGACTGAGTCGCCCGGGTACCCGTGTATCCAATAAACCCTCTTGCAG
TTGCATCCGACTTGTGGTCTCGCTGTTCCTTGGGAGGGTCTCCTCTGAGTGATTGACTACCCGTCAGCGG
GGGTCTTTCACATGCAGCATGTATCAAAATTAATTTGGTTTTTTTTCTTAAGTATTTACATTAAATGGCC
ATAGTTGCATTAATGAATCGGCCAACGCGCGGGGAGAGGCGGTTTGCGTATTGGGCGCTCTTCCGCTTCC
TCGCTCACTGACTCGCTGCGCTCGGTCGTTCGGCTGCGGCGAGCGGTATCAGCTCACTCAAAGGCGGTAA
TACGGTTATCCACAGAATCAGGGGATAACGCAGGAAAGAACATGTGAGCAAAAGGCCAGCAAAAGGCCAG
GAACCGTAAAAAGGCCGCGTTGCTGGCGTTTTTCCATAGGCTCCGCCCCCCTGACGAGCATCACAAAAAT
CGACGCTCAAGTCAGAGGTGGCGAAACCCGACAGGACTATAAAGATACCAGGCGTTTCCCCCTGGAAGCT
CCCTCGTGCGCTCTCCTGTTCCGACCCTGCCGCTTACCGGATACCTGTCCGCCTTTCTCCCTTCGGGAAG
CGTGGCGCTTTCTCATAGCTCACGCTGTAGGTATCTCAGTTCGGTGTAGGTCGTTCGCTCCAAGCTGGGC
TGTGTGCACGAACCCCCCGTTCAGCCCGACCGCTGCGCCTTATCCGGTAACTATCGTCTTGAGTCCAACC
CGGTAAGACACGACTTATCGCCACTGGCAGCAGCCACTGGTAACAGGATTAGCAGAGCGAGGTATGTAGG
CGGTGCTACAGAGTTCTTGAAGTGGTGGCCTAACTACGGCTACACTAGAAGAACAGTATTTGGTATCTGC
GCTCTGCTGAAGCCAGTTACCTTCGGAAAAAGAGTTGGTAGCTCTTGATCCGGCAAACAAACCACCGCTG
GTAGCGGTGGTTTTTTTGTTTGCAAGCAGCAGATTACGCGCAGAAAAAAAGGATCTCAAGAAGATCCTTT
GATCTTTTCTACGGGGTCTGACGCTCAGTGGAACGAAAACTCACGTTAAGGGATTTTGGTCATGAGATTA
TCAAAAAGGATCTTCACCTAGATCCTTTTGCGGCCGCAAATCAATCTAAAGTATATATGAGTAAACTTGG
TCTGACAGTTACCAATGCTTAATCAGTGAGGCACCTATCTCAGCGATCTGTCTATTTCGTTCATCCATAG
TTGCCTGACTCCCCGTCGTGTAGATAACTACGATACGGGAGGGCTTACCATCTGGCCCCAGTGCTGCAAT
GATACCGCGAGACCCACGCTCACCGGCTCCAGATTTATCAGCAATAAACCAGCCAGCCGGAAGGGCCGAG
CGCAGAAGTGGTCCTGCAACTTTATCCGCCTCCATCCAGTCTATTAATTGTTGCCGGGAAGCTAGAGTAA
GTAGTTCGCCAGTTAATAGTTTGCGCAACGTTGTTGCCATTGCTACAGGCATCGTGGTGTCACGCTCGTC
GTTTGGTATGGCTTCATTCAGCTCCGGTTCCCAACGATCAAGGCGAGTTACATGATCCCCCATGTTGTGC
AAAAAAGCGGTTAGCTCCTTCGGTCCTCCGATCGTTGTCAGAAGTAAGTTGGCCGCAGTGTTATCACTCA
TGGTTATGGCAGCACTGCATAATTCTCTTACTGTCATGCCATCCGTAAGATGCTTTTCTGTGACTGGTGA
GTACTCAACCAAGTCATTCTGAGAATAGTGTATGCGGCGACCGAGTTGCTCTTGCCCGGCGTCAATACGG
GATAATACCGCGCCACATAGCAGAACTTTAAAAGTGCTCATCATTGGAAAACGTTCTTCGGGGCGAAAAC
TCTCAAGGATCTTACCGCTGTTGAGATCCAGTTCGATGTAACCCACTCGTGCACCCAACTGATCTTCAGC
ATCTTTTACTTTCACCAGCGTTTCTGGGTGAGCAAAAACAGGAAGGCAAAATGCCGCAAAAAAGGGAATA
AGGGCGACACGGAAATGTTGAATACTCATACTCTTCCTTTTTCAATATTATTGAAGCATTTATCAGGGTT
ATTGTCTCATGAGCGGATACATATTTGAATGTATTTAGAAAAATAAACAAATAGGGGTTCCGCGCACATT
TCCCCGAAAAGTGCCACCTGCAGCCTGAATATGGGCCAAACAGGATATCTGTGGTAAGCAGTTCCTGCCC
CGGCTCAGGGCCAAGAACAGATGGAACAGCTGAATATGGGCCAAACAGGATATCTGTGGTAAGCAGTTCC
TGCCCCGGCTCAGGGCCAAGAACAGATGGTCCCCAGATGCGGTCCAGCCCTCAGCAGTTTCTAGAGAACC
ATCAGATGTTTCCAGGGTGCCCCAAGGACCTGAAATGACCCTGTGCCTTATTTGAACTAACCAATCAGTT
CGCTTCTCGCTTCTGTTCGCGCGCTTCTGCTCCCCGAGCTCAATAAAAGAGCCCACAACCCCTCACTCGG
GGCGCCAGTCCTCCGATTGACTGAGTCGCCCGGGTACCCGTGTATCCAATAAACCCTCTTGCAGTTGCAT
CCGACTTGTGGTCTCGCTGTTCCTTGGGAGGGTCTCCTCTGAGTGATTGACTACCCGTCAGCGGGGGTCT
TTCATTTGGGGGCTCGTCCGGGATCGGGAGACCCCTGCCCAGGGACCACCGACCCACCACCGGGAGGCAA
GCTGGCCAGCAACTTATCTGTGTCTGTCCGATTGTCTAGTGTCTATGACTGATTTTATGCGCCTGCGTCG
GTACTAGTTAGCTAACTAGCTCTGTATCTGGCGGACCCGTGGTGGAACTGACGAGTTCTGAACACCCGGC
CGCAACCCTGGGAGACGTCCCAGGGACTTTGGGGGCCGTTTTTGTGGCCCGACCTGAGGAAGGGAGTCGA
TGTGGAATCCGACCCCGTCAGGATATGTGGTTCTGGTAGGAGACGAGAACCTAAAACAGTTCCCGCCTCC
GTCTGAATTTTTGCTTTCGGTTTGGAACCGAAGCCGCGCGTCTTGTCTGCTGCAGCGCT
